>Addgene plasmid #236652 | pAAVLINK-EF1alpha-5' SMARCA2 | addgene full sequence | sequence record 480230 | Addgene NGS Result
CCTGCAGGCAGCTGCGCGCTCGCTCGCTCACTGAGGCCGCCCGGGCGTCGGGCGACCTTTGGTCGCCCGG
CCTCAGTGAGCGAGCGAGCGCGCAGAGAGGGAGTGGCCAACTCCATCACTAGGGGTTCCTGCGGCCGCAC
GCGTGGATCTGCGATCGCTCCGGTGCCCGTCAGTGGGCAGAGCGCACATCGCCCACAGTCCCCGAGAAGT
TGGGGGGAGGGGTCGGCAATTGAACGGGTGCCTAGAGAAGGTGGCGCGGGGTAAACTGGGAAAGTGATGT
CGTGTACTGGCTCCGCCTTTTTCCCGAGGGTGGGGGAGAACCGTATATAAGTGCAGTAGTCGCCGTGAAC
GTTCTTTTTCGCAACGGGTTTGCCGCCAGAACACAGCTGAAGCTTCGAGGGGCTCGCATCTCTCCTTCAC
GCGCCCGCCGCCCTACCTGAGGCCGCCATCCACGCCGGTTGAGTCGCGTTCTGCCGCCTCCCGCCTGTGG
TGCCTCCTGAACTGCGTCCGCCGTCTAGGTAAGTTTAAAGCTCAGGTCGAGACCGGGCCTTTGTCCGGCG
CTCCCTTGGAGCCTACCTAGACTCAGCCGGCTCTCCACGCTTTGCCTGACCCTGCTTGCTCAACTCTACG
TCTTTGTTTCGTTTTCTGTTCTGCGCCGTTACAGATCCAAGCTGTGACCGGCGCCTACCGTACGGCCACC
ATGTACCCTTATGACGTACCTGACTATGCTGGATCTTCCACGCCCACAGACCCTGGTGCGATGCCCCACC
CAGGGCCTTCGCCGGGGCCTGGGCCTTCCCCTGGGCCAATTCTTGGGCCTAGTCCAGGACCAGGACCATC
CCCAGGTTCCGTCCACAGCATGATGGGGCCAAGTCCTGGACCTCCAAGTGTCTCCCATCCTATGCCGACG
ATGGGGTCCACAGACTTCCCACAGGAAGGCATGCATCAAATGCATAAGCCCATCGATGGTATACATGACA
AGGGGATTGTAGAAGACATCCATTGTGGATCCATGAAGGGCACTGGTATGCGACCACCTCACCCAGGCAT
GGGCCCTCCCCAGAGTCCAATGGATCAACACAGCCAAGGTTATATGTCACCACACCCATCTCCATTAGGA
GCCCCAGAGCACGTCTCCAGCCCTATGTCTGGAGGAGGCCCAACTCCACCTCAGATGCCACCAAGCCAGC
CGGGGGCCCTCATCCCAGGTGATCCGCAGGCCATGAGCCAGCCCAACAGAGGTCCCTCACCTTTCAGTCC
TGTCCAGCTGCATCAGCTTCGAGCTCAGATTTTAGCTTATAAAATGCTGGCCCGAGGCCAGCCCCTCCCC
GAAACGCTGCAGCTTGCAGTCCAGGGGAAAAGGACGTTGCCTGGCTTGCAGCAACAACAGCAGCAGAAGC
AGAGCCGCATCAGCCCCATCCAGAAACCGCAAGGCCTGGACCCCGTGGAAATTCTGCAAGAGCGGGAATA
CAGACTTCAGGCCCGCATAGCTCATAGGATACAAGAACTGGAAAATCTGCCTGGCTCTTTGCCACCAGAT
TTAAGAACCAAAGCAACCGTGGAACTAAAAGCACTTCGGTTACTCAATTTCCAGCGTCAGCTGAGACAGG
AGGTGGTGGCCTGCATGCGCAGGGACACGACCCTGGAGACGGCTCTCAACTCCAAAGCATACAAACGGAG
CAAGCGCCAGACTCTGAGAGAAGCTCGCATGACCGAGAAGCTGGAGAAGCAGCAGAAGATTGAGCAGGAG
AGGAAACGCCGTCAGAAACACCAGGAATACCTGAACAGTATTTTGCAACATGCAAAAGATTTTAAGGAAT
ATCATCGGTCTGTGGCCGGAAAGATCCAGAAGCTCTCCAAAGCAGTGGCAACTTGGCATGCCAACACTGA
AAGAGAGCAGAAGAAGGAGACAGAGCGGATTGAAAAGGAGAGAATGCGGCGACTGATGGCTGAAGATGAG
GAGGGTTATAGAAAACTGATTGATCAAAAGAAAGACAGGCGTTTAGCTTACCTTTTGCAGCAGACCGATG
AGTATGTAGCCAATCTGACCAATCTGGTTTGGGAGCACAAGCAAGCCCAGGCAGCCAAAGAGAAGAAGAA
GAGGAGGAGGAGGAAGAAGAAGGCTGAGGAGAATGCAGAGGGTGGGGAGTCTGCCCTGGGACCGGATGGA
GAGCCCATAGATGAGAGCAGCCAGATGAGTGACCTCCCTGTCAAAGTGACTCACACAGAAACCGGCAAGG
TTCTGTTCGGACCAGAAGCACCCAAAGCAAGTCAGCTGGACGCCTGGCTGGAAATGAATCCTGGTTATGA
AGTTGCCCCTAGATCTGACAGTGAAGAGAGTGATTCTGATTATGAGGAAGAGGATGAGGAAGAAGAGTCC
AGTAGGCAGGAAACCGAAGAGAAAATACTCCTGGATCCAAATAGCGAAGAAGTTTCTGAGAAGGATGCTA
AGCAGATCATTGAGACAGCTAAGCAAGACGTGGATGATGAATACAGCATGCAGTACAGTGCCAGGGGCTC
CCAGTCCTACTACACCGTGGCTCATGCCATCTCGGAGAGGGTGGAGAAACAGTCTGCCCTCCTAATTAAT
GGGACCCTAAAGCATTACCAGCTCCAGGGCCTGGAATGGATGGTTTCCCTGTATAATAACAACTTGAACG
GAATCTTAGCCGATGAAATGGGGCTTGGAAAGACCATACAGACCATTGCACTCATCACTTATCTGATGGA
GCACAAAAGACTCAATGGCCCCTATCTCATCATTGTTCCCCTTTCGACTCTATCTAACTGGACATATGAA
TTTGACAAATGGGCTCCTTCTGTGGTGAAGATTTCTTACAAGGGTACTCCTGCCATGCGTCGCTCCCTTG
TCCCCCAGCTACGGAGTGGCAAATTCAATGTCCTCTTGACTACTTATGAGTATATTATAAAAGACAAGCA
CATTCTTGCAAAGATTCGGTGGAAATACATGATAGTGGACGAAGGCCACCGAATGAAGAATCACCACTGC
AAGCTGACTCAGGTCTTGAACACTCACTATGTGGCCCCCAGAAGGATCCTCTTGACTGGGACCCCGCTGC
AGAATAAGCTCCCTGAACTCTGGGCCCTCCTCAACTTCCTCCTCCCAACAATTTTTAAGAGCTGCAGCAC
ATTTGAACAATGGTTCAATGCTCCATTTGCCATGACTGGTGAAAGGGTGGACTTAAATGAAGAAGAAACT
ATATTGATCATCAGGCGTCTACATAAGGTGTTAAGACCATTTTTACTAAGGAGACTGAAGAAAGAAGTTG
AATCCCAGCTTCCCGAAAAAGTGGAATATGTGATCAAGTGTGACATGTCAGCTCTGCAGAAGATTCTGTA
TCGCCATATGCAAGCCAAGGGGATCCTTCTCACAGATGGTTCTGAGAAAGATAAGAAGGGGAAAGGAGGT
GCTAAGACACTTATGAACACTATTATGCAGTTGAGAAAAATCTGCAACCACCCATATATGTTTCAGCACA
TTGAGGAATCCTTTGCTGAACACCTAGGCTATTCAAATGGGGTCATCAATGGGGCTGAACTGTATCGGGC
CTCAGGTAAGTATCAAGGTTACAAGACAGGTTTAAGGAGACCAATAAGCTATTATTCGTATAGGATACTT
TATACGAAGTTATTAAGTTATGGAGACCGGTGTGGCACGTGCGGACCGAGCGGCCGCAGGAACCCCTAGT
GATGGAGTTGGCCACTCCCTCTCTGCGCGCTCGCTCGCTCACTGAGGCCGGGCGACCAAAGGTCGCCCGG
CCTCAGTGAGCGAGCGAGCGCGCAGCTGCCTGCAGGGGCGCCTGATGCGGTATTTTCTCCTTACGCATCT
GTGCGGTATTTCACACCGCATA
[95 nt withheld, positions 3873-3967]
T
[46 nt withheld, positions 3969-4014]
C
[141 nt withheld, positions 4016-4156]
CCTTTGACGTTGGAGTCCACGTTCTTT
[37 nt withheld, positions 4184-4220]
ACTCTATCTCGGGCTATTCTTTTGATTTATAAGGGATTTTGCCGATTTCGGTCTATTGGTTAAAAAATGA
GCTGATTTAACAAAAATTTAACGCGAATTTTAACAAAATATTAACGTTTACAATTTTATGGTGCACTCTC
AGTACAATCTGCTCTGATGCCGCATAGTTAAGCCAGCCCCGACACCCGCCAACACCCGCTGACGCGCCCT
GACGGGCTTGTCTGCTCCCGGCATCCGCTTACAGACAAGCTGTGACCGTCTCCGGGAGCTGCATGTGTCA
GAGGTTTTCACCGTCATCACCGAAACGCGCGAGACGAAAGGGCCTCGTGATACGCCTATTTTTATAGGTT
AATGTCATGATAATAATGGTTTCTTAGACGTCAGGTGGCACTTTTCGGGGAAATGTGCGCGGAACCCCTA
TTTGTTTATTTTTCTAAATACATTCAAATATGTATCCGCTCATGAGACAATAACCCTGATAAATGCTTCA
ATAATATTGAAAAAGGAAGAGTATGAGTATTCAACATTTCCGTGTCGCCCTTATTCCCTTTTTTGCGGCA
TTTTGCCTTCCTGTTTTTGCTCACCCAGAAACGCTGGTGAAAGTAAAAGATGCTGAAGATCAGTTGGGTG
CACGAGTGGGTTACATCGAACTGGATCTCAACAGCGGTAAGATCCTTGAGAGTTTTCGCCCCGAAGAACG
TTTTCCAATGATGAGCACTTTTAAAGTTCTGCTATGTGGCGCGGTATTATCCCGTATTGACGCCGGGCAA
GAGCAACTCGGTCGCCGCATACACTATTCTCAGAATGACTTGGTTGAGTACTCACCAGTCACAGAAAAGC
ATCTTACGGATGGCATGACAGTAAGAGAATTATGCAGTGCTGCCATAACCATGAGTGATAACACTGCGGC
CAACTTACTTCTGACAACGATCGGAGGACCGAAGGAGCTAACCGCTTTTTTGCACAACATGGGGGATCAT
GTAACTCGCCTTGATCGTTGGGAACCGGAGCTGAATGAAGCCATACCAAACGACGAGCGTGACACCACGA
TGCCTGTAGCAATGGCAACAACGTTGCGCAAACTATTAACTGGCGAACTACTTACTCTAGCTTCCCGGCA
ACAATTAATAGACTGGATGGAGGCGGATAAAGTTGCAGGACCACTTCTGCGCTCGGCCCTTCCGGCTGGC
TGGTTTATTGCTGATAAATCTGGAGCCGGTGAGCGTGGGTCTCGCGGTATCATTGCAGCACTGGGGCCAG
ATGGTAAGCCCTCCCGTATCGTAGTTATCTACACGACGGGGAGTCAGGCAACTATGGATGAACGAAATAG
ACAGATCGCTGAGATAGGTGCCTCACTGATTAAGCATTGGTAACTGTCAGACCAAGTTTACTCATATATA
CTTTAGATTGATTTAAAACTTCATTTTTAATTTAAAAGGATCTAGGTGAAGATCCTTTTTGATAATCTCA
TGACCAAAATCCCTTAACGTGAGTTTTCGTTCCACTGAGCGTCAGACCCCGTAGAAAAGATCAAAGGATC
TTCTTGAGATCCTTTTTTTCTGCGCGTAATCTGCTGCTTGCAAACAAAAAAACCACCGCTACCAGCGGTG
GTTTGTTTGCCGGATCAAGAGCTACCAACTCTTTTTCCGAAGGTAACTGGCTTCAGCAGAGCGCAGATAC
CAAATACTGTTCTTCTAGTGTAGCCGTAGTTAGGCCACCACTTCAAGAACTCTGTAGCACCGCCTACATA
CCTCGCTCTGCTAATCCTGTTACCAGTGGCTGCTGCCAGTGGCGATAAGTCGTGTCTTACCGGGTTGGAC
TCAAGACGATAGTTACCGGATAAGGCGCAGCGGTCGGGCTGAACGGGGGGTTCGTGCACACAGCCCAGCT
TGGAGCGAACGACCTACACCGAACTGAGATACCTACAGCGTGAGCTATGAGAAAGCGCCACGCTTCCCGA
AGGGAGAAAGGCGGACAGGTATCCGGTAAGCGGCAGGGTCGGAACAGGAGAGCGCACGAGGGAGCTTCCA
GGGGGAAACGCCTGGTATCTTTATAGTCCTGTCGGGTTTCGCCACCTCTGACTTGAGCGTCGATTTTTGT
GATGCTCGTCAGGGGGGCGGAGCCTATGGAAAAACGCCAGCAACGCGGCCTTTTTACGGTTCCTGGCCTT
TTGCTGGCCTTTTGCTCACATGT
Features (pLannotate 1.2.2; 14 found; start..end, strand, type, name):
     12..39      +  repeat_region  AAV2 ITR (fragment): inverted terminal repeat of adeno-associated virus serotype 2 inverted
     68..95      +  repeat_region  AAV2 ITR (fragment): inverted terminal repeat of adeno-associated virus serotype 2 inverted
    175..386     +  promoter       EF-1α core promoter: core promoter for human elongation factor EF-1α
    399..667     +  LTR            5' LTR (truncated): truncated 5' long terminal repeat (LTR) from human T-cell leukemia virus (HTLV) type 1
    737..3586    +  CDS            SMARCA2 (fragment): SMCA2_HUMAN - Also known as BAF190B, BRM, SNF2A, SNF2L2. Experimental evidence at protein level: Swiss-Prot protein existence level 1. Involved in transcriptional activation and repression of select genes by chromatin remodeling (alteration of DNA-nucleosome topology). Component of SWI/SNF chromatin remodeling complexes that carry out key enzymatic activities, changing chromatin structure by altering DNA-histone contacts within a nucleosome in an ATP-dependent manner. Binds DNA non-specifically (PubMed:22952240, PubMed:26601204). Belongs to the neural progenitors-specific chromatin remodeling
   3625..3653    +  protein_bind   lox2272 (fragment): Cre-mediated recombination occurs in the 8-bp core sequence (GGATACTT). lox2272 sites are compatible with each other, but incompatible with loxP or loxN sites (Lee and Saito, 1988). Cre recombinase
   3698..3779    +  repeat_region  AAV2 ITR (fragment): inverted terminal repeat of adeno-associated virus serotype 2 inverted
   3821..3872    -  misc_feature   bom (fragment): basis of mobility region from pBR322
   3891..4346    +  rep_origin     f1 ori (sequence partly withheld): f1 bacteriophage origin of replication; arrow indicates direction of (+) strand synthesis
   4347..4396    -  misc_feature   bom (fragment): basis of mobility region from pBR322
   4498..4533    -  CDS            rop (fragment): Rop protein, which maintains plasmids at low copy number; rop
   4628..4732    +  promoter       AmpR promoter: bla
   4733..5593    +  CDS            AmpR: β-lactamase; bla; confers resistance to ampicillin, carbenicillin, and related antibiotics
   5764..6352    +  rep_origin     ori: high-copy-number ColE1/pMB1/pBR322/pUC origin of replication
