[The description below was written by a language model from this plasmid's Addgene catalogue record and pLannotate feature annotations shown in this document.]
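Description:
pAAVLINK-EF1alpha-5' SMARCA2 is an AAV transfer plasmid (about 6.4 kb) built on the pAAV-hSyn-EGFP backbone. It serves as the 5' half of a two-vector AAVLINK pair for delivering human SMARCA2, the BRM ATPase subunit of SWI/SNF chromatin remodelling complexes, whose full expression cassette is too large for a single AAV genome. It is propagated in E. coli through a high-copy ColE1/pUC-type origin with ampicillin selection (AmpR under its own promoter), and the backbone also carries an f1 phage origin. A recombination-deficient growth strain is recorded, which is typical for ITR-containing plasmids.

Between the AAV2 inverted terminal repeats, which direct replication and packaging of the cassette into AAV particles, the annotation shows an EF-1α core promoter followed by a truncated HTLV-1 5' LTR segment. This combination is commonly used as a compact composite promoter and leader. It drives a fragment of the SMARCA2 coding sequence representing the N-terminal portion of the protein, which the catalogue records as carrying an N-terminal HA tag, though the tag is not separately annotated. Downstream of the coding fragment lies a lox2272 site and no polyadenylation signal is annotated, consistent with a 5' half-vector. The lox2272 site suggests that Cre-mediated DNA recombination with a matching site on the 3' partner vector joins the two genomes in co-transduced cells to reconstitute the full-length gene. However, the record does not detail the mechanism or identify the partner construct.

The ITRs are detected only as fragments, and repository sequencing found a 22 bp deletion in the right ITR, which the depositor states has no functional consequence.
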