Addgene plasmid #236652: pAAVLINK-EF1alpha-5' SMARCA2
Purpose: 5' AAVLINK plasmid for SMARCA2 expression
Depositing lab: Zhonghua Lu. Depositing organization: Shenzhen Institute of Advanced Technology (SIAT), Chinese Academy of Sciences. Publication: AAVLINK: A potent DNA-recombination method for large cargo delivery in gene therapy. Lin J, Lin Y, Liu N, Cao W, Zhang J, Wen S, Zhang Y, Liao W, Hong Z, Lin Y, Liu Q, Liu H, Li Q, Chen B, Li M, Luo Z, Yang L, Yang Y, Zheng SH, Wang Y, Chu H, Hu Y, Qin Y, Luo BX, Tian S, Chen Y, Yan T, Yang L, Wang H, Liu T, Jiang Y, Lu Z. Cell. 2026 Feb 5;189(3):969-986.e17. doi: 10.1016/j.cell.2025.12.039. Epub 2026 Jan 27. PubMed 41605211.
Backbone
  Vector backbone: pAAV-hSyn-EGFP
  Backbone manufacturer: Addgene
  Vector type: AAV
Growth in bacteria
  Bacterial resistance: Ampicillin, 100 μg/mL
  Growth temperature: 37°C
  Growth strain: NEB Stable
  Copy number: High Copy
Gene/Insert
  Gene/Insert name: SMARCA2
  Species: H. sapiens (human)
  Entrez Gene: SMARCA2 (a.k.a. BAF190, BIS, BRM, NCBRS, SNF2, SNF2L2, SNF2LA, SWI2, Sth1p, hBRM, hSNF2a)
  Promoter: EF1alpha
  Tag / fusion protein: HA (N terminal on insert)
  Cloning method: Restriction Enzyme; 5′ cloning site unknown (unknown if destroyed)
Terms and licenses: Academic/Nonprofit Terms; Industry Terms: Not Available to Industry
Depositor comments: The depositor confirms that discrepancies between the depositor's sequence and Addgene's sequences have no functional consequences (Addgene NGS finds a 22 bp deletion in R-ITR) See publication for corresponding AAV Link vectors.
How to cite: pAAVLINK-EF1alpha-5' SMARCA2 was a gift from Zhonghua Lu (Addgene plasmid # 236652 ; http://n2t.net/addgene:236652 ; RRID:Addgene_236652)
